>Addgene plasmid #30981 | pHD8 | depositor full sequence | sequence record 14253 | Author sequence
CTGCATTAATGAATCGGCCAACGCGCGGGGAGAGGCGGTTTGCGTATTGGGCGCTCTTCCGCTTCCTCGC
TCACTGACTCGCTGCGCTCGGTCGTTCGGCTGCGGCGAGCGGTATCAGCTCACTCAAAGGCGGTAATACG
GTTATCCACAGAATCAGGGGATAACGCAGGAAAGAACATGAATTAATTCTCATGTTTGACAGCTTATCAT
CGATTAGCTTTAATGCGGTAGTTTATCACAGTTAAATTGCTAACGCAGTCAGGCACCGTGTATGAAATCT
AACAATGCGCTCATCGTCATCCTCGGCACCGTCACCCTGGATGCTGTAGGCATAGGCTTGGTTATGCCGG
TACTGCCGGGCCTCTTGCGGGATATCGTCCATTCCGACAGCATCGCCAGTCACTATGGCGTGCTGCTAGC
GCTATATGCGTTGATGCAATTTCTATGCGCACCCGTTCTCGGAGCACTGTCCGACCGCTTTGGCCGCCGC
CCAGTCCTGCTCGCTTCGCTACTTGGAGCCACTATCGACTACGCGATCATGGCGACCACACCCGTCCTGT
GGATTCTCTACGCCGGACGCATCGTGGCCGGCATCACCGGCGCCACAGGTGCGGTTGCTGGCGCCTATAT
CGCCGACATCACCGATGGGGAAGATCGGGCTCGCCACTTCGGGCTCATGAGCGCTTGTTTCGGCGTGGGT
ATGGTGGCAGGCCCCGTGGCCGGGGGACTGTTGGGCGCCATCTCCTTACATGCACCATTCCTTGCGGCGG
CGGTGCTCAACGGCCTCAACCTACTACTGGGCTGCTTCCTAATGCAGGAGTCGCATAAGGGAGAGCGCCG
ACCCATGCCCTTGAGAGCCTTCAACCCAGTCAGCTCCTTCCGGTGGGCGCGGGGCATGACTATCGTCGCC
GCACTTATGACTGTCTTCTTTATCATGCAACTCGTAGGACAGGTGCCGGCAGCGCTCTGGGTCATTTTCG
GCGAGGACCGCTTTCGCTGGAGCGCGACGATGATCGGCCTGTCGCTTGCGGTATTCGGAATCTTGCACGC
CCTCGCTCAAGCCTTCGTCACTGGTCCCGCCACCAAACGTTTCGGCGAGAAGCAGGCCATTATCGCCGGC
ATGGCGGCCGACGCGCTGGGCTACGTCTTGCTGGCGTTCGCGACGCGAGGCTGGATGGCCTTCCCCATTA
TGATTCTTCTCGCTTCCGGCGGCATCGGGATGCCCGCGTTGCAGGCCATGCTGTCCAGGCAGGTAGATGA
CGACCATCAGGGACAGCTTCAAGGATCGCTCGCGGCTCTTACCAGCCTAACTTCGATCATTGGACCGCTG
ATCGTCACGGCGATTTATGCCGCCTCGGCGAGCACATGGAACGGGTTGGCATGGATTGTAGGCGCCGCCC
TATACCTTGTCTGCCTCCCCGCGTTGCGTCGCGGTGCATGGAGCCGGGCCACCTCGACCTGAATGGAAGC
CGGCGGCACCTCGCTAACGGATTCACCACTCCAAGAATTGGAGCCAATCAATTCTTGCGGAGAACTGTGA
ATGCGCAAACCAACCCTTGATCGGGGAAGAACAGTATGTCGAGCTATTTTTTGACTTACTGGGGATCAAG
CCTGATTGGGAGAAAATAAAATATCCCCTATAGTGAGTCGTATTACATGGTCATAGCTGTTTCCTGGCAG
CTCTGGCCCGTGTCTCAAAATCTCTGATGTTACATTGCACAAGATAAAAATATATCATCATGCCTCCTCT
AGAGGTCTCCGAAACGGTGCAGCGGCTGTTGCCGGTGCTGTGCCAGGACCATGGCCTGACTCCGGACCAA
GTGGTGGCTATCGCCAGCCACGATGGCGGCAAGCAAGCGCTCGAAGAGACCCTCGAGCCACCCATGACCA
AAATCCCTTAACGTGAGTTACGCGTCGTTCCACTGAGCGTCAGACCCCGTAGAAAAGATCAAAGGATCTT
CTTGAGATCCTTTTTTTCTGCGCGTAATCTGCTGCTTGCAAACAAAAAAACCACCGCTACCAGCGGTGGT
TTGTTTGCCGGATCAAGAGCTACCAACTCTTTTTCCGAAGGTAACTGGCTTCAGCAGAGCGCAGATACCA
AATACTGTTCTTCTAGTGTAGCCGTAGTTAGGCCACCACTTCAAGAACTCTGTAGCACCGCCTACATACC
TCGCTCTGCTAATCCTGTTACCAGTGGCTGCTGCCAGTGGCGATAAGTCGTGTCTTACCGGGTTGGACTC
AAGACGATAGTTACCGGATAAGGCGCAGCGGTCGGGCTGAACGGGGGGTTCGTGCACACAGCCCAGCTTG
GAGCGAACGACCTACACCGAACTGAGATACCTACAGCGTGAGCTATGAGAAAGCGCCACGCTTCCCGAAG
GGAGAAAGGCGGACAGGTATCCGGTAAGCGGCAGGGTCGGAACAGGAGAGCGCACGAGGGAGCTTCCAGG
GGGAAACGCCTGGTATCTTTATAGTCCTGTCGGGTTTCGCCACCTCTGACTTGAGCGTCGATTTTTGTGA
TGCTCGTCAGGGGGGCGGAGCCTATGGAAAAACGCCAGCAACGCGGCCTTTTTACGGTTCCTGGCCTTTT
GCTGGCCTTTTGCTCACATGTTCTTTCCTGCGTTATCCCCTGATTCTGTGGATAACCGTATTACCGCCTT
TGAGTGAGCTGATACCGCTCGCCGCAGCCGAACGACCGAGCGCAGCGAGTCAGTGAGCGAGGAAGCGGAA
GAGCGCCCAATACGCAAACCGCCTCTCCCCGCGCGTTGGCCGATTCATTAATGCAGCTGGCACGACAGGT
TTCCCGACTGGAAAGCGGGCAGTGAGCGCAACGCAATTAATACGCGTACCGCTAGCCAGGAAGAGTTTGT
AGAAACGCAAAAAGGCCATCCGTCAGGATGGCCTTCTGCTTAGTTTGATGCCTGGCAGTTTATGGCGGGC
GTCCTGCCCGCCACCCTCCGGGCCGTTGCTTCACAACGTTCAAATCCGCTCCCGGCGGATTTGTCCTACT
CAGGAGAGCGTTCACCGACAAACAACAGATAAAACGAAAGGCCCAGTCTTCCGACTGAGCCTTTCGTTTT
ATTTGATGCCTGGCAGTTCCCTACTCTCGCGTT
Features (pLannotate 1.2.2; 10 found; start..end, strand, type, name):
      1..54      -  CDS            lacI (fragment): lac repressor; lacI; The lac repressor binds to the lac operator to inhibit transcription in E. coli. This inhibition can be relieved by adding lactose or isopropyl-β-D-thiogalactopyranoside (IPTG).
     56..180     -  rep_origin     RSF ori (fragment): Plasmids containing the RSF 1030 origin of replication can be propagated in E. coli cells that contain additional plasmids with compatible origins.
    196..224     +  promoter       tet promoter: E. coli promoter for tetracycline efflux protein gene
    272..1462    +  CDS            TcR: tetracycline efflux protein; tet; confers resistance to tetracycline
   1560..1634    +  CDS            KanR (fragment): aminoglycoside phosphotransferase; aphA-3; confers resistance to kanamycin
   1637..1655    -  promoter       T7 promoter: promoter for bacteriophage T7 RNA polymerase
   1962..2550    +  rep_origin     ori: high-copy-number ColE1/pMB1/pBR322/pUC origin of replication
   2733..2825    +  CDS            lacI (fragment): lac repressor; lacI; The lac repressor binds to the lac operator to inhibit transcription in E. coli. This inhibition can be relieved by adding lactose or isopropyl-β-D-thiogalactopyranoside (IPTG).
   2880..2907    -  terminator     rrnB T2 terminator: transcription terminator T2 from the E. coli rrnB gene
   3039..3082    +  terminator     rrnB T1 terminator: Escherichia coli rrnB; transcription terminator T1 from the E. coli rrnB gene
