[The description below was written by a language model from this plasmid's Addgene catalogue record and pLannotate feature annotations shown in this document.]
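Description:
pHD8 is a small bacterial module plasmid from a Golden Gate-style kit for assembling custom TAL effector and TALEN constructs. It is built on the pTC14 backbone (about 3 kb) and carries a single 118 bp insert, "repeat HD8", derived from a Xanthomonas oryzae TAL effector and cloned between XbaI and XhoI sites that both remain intact. By the naming convention of this kind of kit, HD refers to the repeat-variable diresidue of the encoded repeat, which in TAL effectors specifies recognition of cytosine. The number most likely indicates the position the module is designed to occupy in an ordered repeat array, although the record does not spell this out.

The annotated sequence (3,113 nt) shows a minimal propagation vector. It has a high-copy ColE1/pUC-type origin of replication and a tetracycline efflux gene (TcR) driven by its native tet promoter, matching the catalogue's tetracycline selection in E. coli. The other annotations are short fragments of lacI, an RSF origin and KanR, along with a T7 promoter and the rrnB T1 and T2 terminators. These appear to be remnants of the backbone's construction rather than functional units. The repeat insert itself was not picked up by the automated annotation, and no expression cassette for it is evident, consistent with a role purely as a DNA parts donor.

The plasmid is intended as one of a library of repeat modules that are released and ligated in a defined order to build arrays targeting a chosen DNA sequence. These arrays are then moved into TALEN or other TAL effector backbones for genome editing or DNA-targeting applications.
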