Addgene plasmid #30981: pHD8
Depositing lab: Adam Bogdanove & Daniel Voytas. Depositing organization: University of Minnesota. Publication: Efficient design and assembly of custom TALEN and other TAL effector-based constructs for DNA targeting. Cermak T, Doyle EL, Christian M, Wang L, Zhang Y, Schmidt C, Baller JA, Somia NV, Bogdanove AJ, Voytas DF. Nucleic Acids Res. 2011 Jul;39(12):e82. doi: 10.1093/nar/gkr218 PubMed 21493687.
Backbone
  Vector backbone: pTC14
  Backbone size w/o insert (bp): 2989
Growth in bacteria
  Bacterial resistance: Tetracycline, 10 μg/mL
  Growth temperature: 37°C
  Growth strain: DH5alpha
  Growth instructions: DH5a/LB+antibiotics
  Copy number: High Copy
Gene/Insert
  Gene/Insert name: repeat HD8
  Species: Xanthamonas oryzae
  Insert size (bp): 118
  Cloning method: Restriction Enzyme; 5′ cloning site XbaI (not destroyed); 3′ cloning site XhoI (not destroyed)
  Sequencing primers: 5′ pTC14_F2 (caagcctgattgggagaaaa)
Terms and licenses: Academic/Nonprofit Terms; Industry Terms: Not Available to Industry
How to cite: pHD8 was a gift from Adam Bogdanove & Daniel Voytas (Addgene plasmid # 30981 ; http://n2t.net/addgene:30981 ; RRID:Addgene_30981)
