>Addgene plasmid #30981 | pHD8 | addgene partial sequence | sequence record 35603 | 30981 with pTC14_F2 (caagcctgattgggagaaaa)
GGTCATAGCTGTTTCCTGGCAGCTCTGGCCCGTGTCTCAAAATCTCTGATGTTACATTGCACAAGATAAA
AATATATCATCATGCCTCCTCTAGAGGTCTCCGAAACGGTGCAGCGGCTGTTGCCGGTGCTGTGCCAGGA
CCATGGCCTGACTCCGGACCAAGTGGTGGCTATCGCCAGCCACGATGGCGGCAAGCAAGCGCTCGAAGAG
ACCCTCGAGCCACCCATGACCAAAATCCCTTAACGTGAGTTACGCGTCGTTCCACTGAGCGTCAGACCCC
GTAGAAAAGATCAAAGGATCTTCTTGAGATCCTTTTTTTCTGCGCGTAATCTGCTGCTTGCAAACAAAAA
AACCACCGCTACCAGCGGTGGTTTGTTTGCCGGATCAAGAGCTACCAACTCTTTTTCCGAAGGTAACTGG
CTTCAGCAGAGCGCAGATACCAAATACTGTTCTTCTAGTGTAGCCGTAGTTAGGCCACCACTTCAAGAAC
TCTGTAGCACCGCCTACATACCTCGCTCTGCTAATCCTGTTACCAGTGGCTGCTGCCAGTGGCGATAAGT
CGTGTCTTACCGGGTTGGACTCAAGACGATAGTTACCGGATAAGGCGCAGCGGTCGGGCTGAACGGGGGG
TTCGTGCACACAGCCCAGCTTGGAGCGAACGACCTACACCGAACTGAGATACCTACAGCGTGAGCTATGA
GAAAGCGCCACGCTTCCCGAAGGGAGAAAGGCGGACAGGTATCCGGTAAGCGGCAGGGTCGGAACAGGAG
AGCGCACGAGGGAGCTTCCAGGGGGAAACGCCTGGTATCTTTATAGTCCTGTCGGGTTTCGCCACCTCTG
ACTTGAGCGTCGATTTTTGTGATGCTCGTCAGGGGGGCGGAGCCTATGGAAAAACGCCAGCAACGCGGCC
TTTT
